Addgene plasmid #236251: pLV-Bsd-CMV>tTS/rtTA:T2A:{cymR}
Purpose: Blasticidin selected lentiviral vector with Tet-On regulatory proteins and the cumate repressor, for use with dual-inducible CymR-CuO system
Depositing lab: Genevieve Kendall. Depositing organization: Research Institute at Nationwide Children's Hospital. Publication: New dual inducible cellular model to investigate temporal control of oncogenic cooperating genes. Kent MR, Jay AN, Kendall GC. Sci Rep. 2024 Sep 5;14(1):20773. doi: 10.1038/s41598-024-71227-3. PubMed 39237585.
Backbone
  Vector backbone: Tet Regulatory Protein Expression Lentiviral Vector
  Backbone manufacturer: VectorBuilder
  Backbone size w/o insert (bp): 6800
  Total vector size (bp): 10106
  Modifications to backbone: Added a cymR sequence directly downstream of the tTS and rtTA proteins linked via a T2A sequence (linked by a second T2A sequence); added a blasticidin resistance gene for antibiotic selection
  Vector type: Mammalian Expression, Lentiviral
  Selectable markers: Blasticidin
Growth in bacteria
  Bacterial resistance: Ampicillin, 100 μg/mL
  Growth temperature: 37°C
  Growth strain: NEB Stable
  Copy number: High Copy
Gene/Insert 1
  Gene/Insert name: tTS/rtTA
  Species: Synthetic
  Insert size (bp): 1653
  Mutation: rTS and rtTA_M2 linked by T2A
  Promoter: CMV
  Cloning method: Gene Synthesis
  Sequencing primers: 5′ N/A
Gene/Insert 2
  Gene/Insert name: cymR (alt name: cumate repressor)
  Species: Synthetic
  Insert size (bp): 612
  Promoter: CMV
  Cloning method: Gene Synthesis
  Sequencing primers: 5′ N/A
Resource information
  A portion of this plasmid was derived from a plasmid made by: VectorBuilder
Terms and licenses: Academic/Nonprofit Terms; Industry Terms: Not Available to Industry
How to cite: pLV-Bsd-CMV>tTS/rtTA:T2A:{cymR} was a gift from Genevieve Kendall (Addgene plasmid # 236251 ; http://n2t.net/addgene:236251 ; RRID:Addgene_236251)
