[The description below was written by a language model from this plasmid's Addgene catalogue record and pLannotate feature annotations shown in this document.]
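Description:
pLV-Bsd-CMV>tTS/rtTA:T2A:{cymR} is a 10.1 kb third-generation-style, self-inactivating HIV-1 lentiviral transfer plasmid built on a commercial Tet regulatory protein expression backbone. It supplies the regulatory proteins for a dual-inducible (doxycycline plus cumate) mammalian expression system. An RSV promoter fused to a truncated 5' LTR drives production of the viral genomic RNA. That RNA carries the Ψ packaging signal, RRE for Rev-dependent nuclear export, cPPT/CTS, a WPRE to enhance transcript expression, and a ΔU3 3' LTR that inactivates LTR promoter activity after integration. In bacteria the plasmid is maintained through a high-copy pUC-type origin with ampicillin resistance. An f1 ori, an SV40 origin and poly(A) signal, and lac/T7/T3 remnants also sit in the backbone.

The payload is a single CMV enhancer/promoter-driven open reading frame, flanked by Gateway attB sites, that encodes three proteins separated by two T2A ribosome-skipping peptides. The first is tTS, a TetR–NLS–KRAB fusion that silences Tet-responsive promoters in the absence of doxycycline. The second is the reverse tetracycline transactivator (recorded as rtTA_M2, annotated as rtTA3-like with VP16 minimal activation repeats), which activates those promoters when doxycycline is present. Together these two give a tight Tet-On switch with low basal leak. The third is CymR, the Pseudomonas putida cumate repressor, which holds cumate operator (CuO)-containing promoters off until cumate is added. A separate mouse PGK promoter, followed by a bacterial EM7 promoter, drives blasticidin S deaminase for selection of transduced cells. The vector is intended for making stable cell lines in which two separately delivered transgenes can be switched on independently. The associated work applied this to temporal control of cooperating oncogenes.
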