Features (pLannotate 1.2.2; 39 found; start..end, strand, type, name):
      3..229     +  promoter       RSV promoter: Rous sarcoma virus enhancer/promoter
    230..410     +  LTR            5' LTR (truncated): truncated 5' long terminal repeat (LTR) from HIV-1
    457..582     +  misc_feature   HIV-1 Ψ: packaging signal of human immunodeficiency virus type 1
    566..929     +  CDS            HIV-1 gag (fragment): gag protein from human immunodeficiency virus 1; gag
   1075..1308    +  misc_feature   RRE: The Rev response element (RRE) of HIV-1 allows for Rev-dependent mRNA export from the nucleus to the cytoplasm.
   1685..1785    +  CDS            Rev (fragment): human immunodeficiency virus 1 (HIV-1) Rev protein; rev; enhances nuclear export of unspliced and incompletely spliced viral mRNAs
   1803..1920    +  misc_feature   cPPT/CTS: central polypurine tract and central termination sequence of HIV-1
   1938..1958    +  protein_bind   attB4: mutant version of attB; core recombination site for the Gateway® BP reaction BP Clonase™
   2019..2322    +  enhancer       CMV enhancer: human cytomegalovirus immediate early enhancer
   2323..2526    +  promoter       CMV promoter: human cytomegalovirus (CMV) immediate early promoter
   2548..2568    +  protein_bind   attB1: mutant version of attB; core recombination site for the Gateway® BP reaction BP Clonase™
   2578..3210    +  CDS            tetR: TETR5_ECOLX - Experimental evidence at protein level: Swiss-Prot protein existence level 1. TetR is the repressor of the tetracycline resistance element; its N-terminal region forms a helix-turn-helix structure and binds DNA. Binding of tetracycline to TetR reduces the repressor affinity for the tetracycline resistance gene (tetA) promoter operator sites. From Escherichia coli.
   3211..3228    +  CDS            SV40 NLS (fragment): nuclear localization signal of SV40 (simian virus 40) large T antigen
   3235..3360    +  CDS            KRAB-A: Krüppel-associated box (KRAB) transcriptional repression domain from the rat zinc finger protein Kid-1 (Witzgall et al., 1994)
   3433..3486    +  CDS            T2A: 2A peptide from Thosea asigna virus capsid protein Eukaryotic ribosomes fail to insert a peptide bond between the Gly and Pro residues, yielding separate polypeptides.
   3487..4184    +  CDS            rtTA3 (fragment): reverse tetracycline transactivator 3 activates expression from Tet-responsive promoters in the presence of doxycycline
   4114..4224    +  CDS            VP48: 3 tandem repeats of the minimal activation domain of herpes simplex virus VP16 (Cheng et al., 2013)
   4240..4293    +  CDS            T2A: 2A peptide from Thosea asigna virus capsid protein Eukaryotic ribosomes fail to insert a peptide bond between the Gly and Pro residues, yielding separate polypeptides.
   4294..4902    +  CDS            cymR: CYMR_PSEPU - Experimental evidence at transcript level: Swiss-Prot protein existence level 2. Involved in the repression of the cym and cmt operons which are responsible of the p-cymene degradation. From Pseudomonas putida (Arthrobacter siderocapsulatus).
   4906..4930    -  protein_bind   attB2: mutant version of attB; recombination site for the Gateway® BP reaction BP Clonase™
   4948..5536    +  misc_feature   WPRE: woodchuck hepatitis virus posttranscriptional regulatory element
   5567..6066    +  promoter       PGK promoter: mouse phosphoglycerate kinase 1 promoter
   6076..6123    +  promoter       EM7 promoter: synthetic bacterial promoter&nbsp
   6142..6540    +  CDS            BSD: blasticidin S deaminase; Aspergillus terreus BSD; confers resistance to blasticidin
   6557..6625    +  CDS            nef (fragment): NEF_HV1Z2 - Experimental evidence at protein level: Swiss-Prot protein existence level 1. Extracellular Nef protein targets CD4(+) T-lymphocytes for apoptosis by interacting with CXCR4 surface receptors. From Human immunodeficiency virus type 1 group M subtype D (isolate Z2/CDC-Z34) (HIV-1).
   6627..6860    +  LTR            3' LTR (ΔU3): self-inactivating 3' long terminal repeat (LTR) from HIV-1
   6932..7053    +  polyA_signal   SV40 poly(A) signal: SV40 polyadenylation signal
   7093..7228    +  rep_origin     SV40 ori: SV40 origin of replication
   7249..7267    -  promoter       T7 promoter: promoter for bacteriophage T7 RNA polymerase
   7275..7430    +  CDS            lacZα (fragment): LacZα fragment of β-galactosidase; lacZ fragment
   7435..7863    +  rep_origin     f1 ori (sequence partly withheld): f1 bacteriophage origin of replication; arrow indicates direction of (+) strand synthesis
   7916..8020    +  promoter       AmpR promoter: bla
   8021..8881    +  CDS            AmpR: β-lactamase; bla; confers resistance to ampicillin, carbenicillin, and related antibiotics
   9052..9640    +  rep_origin     ori: high-copy-number ColE1/pMB1/pBR322/pUC origin of replication
   9823..9915    +  CDS            lacI (fragment): lac repressor; lacI; The lac repressor binds to the lac operator to inhibit transcription in E. coli. This inhibition can be relieved by adding lactose or isopropyl-β-D-thiogalactopyranoside (IPTG).
   9928..9949    +  protein_bind   CAP binding site: CAP binding activates transcription in the presence of cAMP. E. coli catabolite activator protein
   9964..9994    +  promoter       lac promoter: promoter for the E. coli lac operon
  10002..10018   +  protein_bind   lac operator: The lac repressor binds to the lac operator to inhibit transcription in E. coli. This inhibition can be relieved by adding lactose or isopropyl-β-D-thiogalactopyranoside (IPTG). lac repressor encoded by lacI
  10063..10081   +  promoter       T3 promoter: promoter for bacteriophage T3 RNA polymerase
>Addgene plasmid #236251 | pLV-Bsd-CMV>tTS/rtTA:T2A:{cymR} | addgene full sequence | sequence record 474331 | Addgene NGS Result
AATGTAGTCTTATGCAATACTCTTGTAGTCTTGCAACATGGTAACGATGAGTTAGCAACATGCCTTACAA
GGAGAGAAAAAGCACCGTGCATGCCGATTGGTGGAAGTAAGGTGGTACGATCGTGCCTTATTAGGAAGGC
AACAGACGGGTCTGACATGGATTGGACGAACCACTGAATTGCCGCATTGCAGAGATATTGTATTTAAGTG
CCTAGCTCGATACATAAACGGGTCTCTCTGGTTAGACCAGATCTGAGCCTGGGAGCTCTCTGGCTAACTA
GGGAACCCACTGCTTAAGCCTCAATAAAGCTTGCCTTGAGTGCTTCAAGTAGTGTGTGCCCGTCTGTTGT
GTGACTCTGGTAACTAGAGATCCCTCAGACCCTTTTAGTCAGTGTGGAAAATCTCTAGCAGTGGCGCCCG
AACAGGGACTTGAAAGCGAAAGGGAAACCAGAGGAGCTCTCTCGACGCAGGACTCGGCTTGCTGAAGCGC
GCACGGCAAGAGGCGAGGGGCGGCGACTGGTGAGTACGCCAAAAATTTTGACTAGCGGAGGCTAGAAGGA
GAGAGATGGGTGCGAGAGCGTCAGTATTAAGCGGGGGAGAATTAGATCGCGATGGGAAAAAATTCGGTTA
AGGCCAGGGGGAAAGAAAAAATATAAATTAAAACATATAGTATGGGCAAGCAGGGAGCTAGAACGATTCG
CAGTTAATCCTGGCCTGTTAGAAACATCAGAAGGCTGTAGACAAATACTGGGACAGCTACAACCATCCCT
TCAGACAGGATCAGAAGAACTTAGATCATTATATAATACAGTAGCAACCCTCTATTGTGTGCATCAAAGG
ATAGAGATAAAAGACACCAAGGAAGCTTTAGACAAGATAGAGGAAGAGCAAAACAAAAGTAAGACCACCG
CACAGCAAGCGGCCGCTGATCTTCAGACCTGGAGGAGGAGATATGAGGGACAATTGGAGAAGTGAATTAT
ATAAATATAAAGTAGTAAAAATTGAACCATTAGGAGTAGCACCCACCAAGGCAAAGAGAAGAGTGGTGCA
GAGAGAAAAAAGAGCAGTGGGAATAGGAGCTTTGTTCCTTGGGTTCTTGGGAGCAGCAGGAAGCACTATG
GGCGCAGCGTCAATGACGCTGACGGTACAGGCCAGACAATTATTGTCTGGTATAGTGCAGCAGCAGAACA
ATTTGCTGAGGGCTATTGAGGCGCAACAGCATCTGTTGCAACTCACAGTCTGGGGCATCAAGCAGCTCCA
GGCAAGAATCCTGGCTGTGGAAAGATACCTAAAGGATCAACAGCTCCTGGGGATTTGGGGTTGCTCTGGA
AAACTCATTTGCACCACTGCTGTGCCTTGGAATGCTAGTTGGAGTAATAAATCTCTGGAACAGATTTGGA
ATCACACGACCTGGATGGAGTGGGACAGAGAAATTAACAATTACACAAGCTTAATACACTCCTTAATTGA
AGAATCGCAAAACCAGCAAGAAAAGAATGAACAAGAATTATTGGAATTAGATAAATGGGCAAGTTTGTGG
AATTGGTTTAACATAACAAATTGGCTGTGGTATATAAAATTATTCATAATGATAGTAGGAGGCTTGGTAG
GTTTAAGAATAGTTTTTGCTGTACTTTCTATAGTGAATAGAGTTAGGCAGGGATATTCACCATTATCGTT
TCAGACCCACCTCCCAACCCCGAGGGGACCCGACAGGCCCGAAGGAATAGAAGAAGAAGGTGGAGAGAGA
GACAGAGACAGATCCATTCGATTAGTGAACGGATCTCGACGGTATCGCTAGCTTTTAAAAGAAAAGGGGG
GATTGGGGGGTACAGTGCAGGGGAAAGAATAGTAGACATAATAGCAACAGACATACAAACTAAAGAATTA
CAAAAACAAATTACAAAAATTCAAAATTTTACTAGTGATTATCGGATCAACTTTGTATAGAAAAGTTGTA
GTTATTAATAGTAATCAATTACGGGGTCATTAGTTCATAGCCCATATATGGAGTTCCGCGTTACATAACT
TACGGTAAATGGCCCGCCTGGCTGACCGCCCAACGACCCCCGCCCATTGACGTCAATAATGACGTATGTT
CCCATAGTAACGCCAATAGGGACTTTCCATTGACGTCAATGGGTGGAGTATTTACGGTAAACTGCCCACT
TGGCAGTACATCAAGTGTATCATATGCCAAGTACGCCCCCTATTGACGTCAATGACGGTAAATGGCCCGC
CTGGCATTATGCCCAGTACATGACCTTATGGGACTTTCCTACTTGGCAGTACATCTACGTATTAGTCATC
GCTATTACCATGGTGATGCGGTTTTGGCAGTACATCAATGGGCGTGGATAGCGGTTTGACTCACGGGGAT
TTCCAAGTCTCCACCCCATTGACGTCAATGGGAGTTTGTTTTGGCACCAAAATCAACGGGACTTTCCAAA
ATGTCGTAACAACTCCGCCCCATTGACGCAAATGGGCGGTAGGCGTGTACGGTGGGAGGTCTATATAAGC
AGAGCTGGTTTAGTGAACCGTCAGATCCAAGTTTGTACAAAAAAGCAGGCTGCCACCATGTCTAGATTAG
ATAAAAGTAAAGTGATTAACAGCGCATTAGAGCTGCTTAATGAGGTCGGAATCGAAGGTTTAACAACCCG
TAAACTCGCCCAGAAGCTAGGTGTAGAGCAGCCTACATTGTATTGGCACGTGCGCAACAAGCAGACTCTT
ATGAACATGCTTTCAGAGGCAATACTGGCGAAGCATCACACCCGTTCAGCACCGTTACCGACTGAGAGTT
GGCAGCAGTTTCTCCAGGAAAATGCTCTGAGTTTCCGTAAAGCATTACTGGTCCATCGTGATGGAGCCCG
ATTGCATATAGGGACCTCTCCTACGCCCCCCCAGTTTGAACAAGCAGAGGCGCAACTACGCTGTCTATGC
GATGCAGGGTTTTCGGTCGAGGAGGCTCTTTTCATTCTGCAATCTATCAGCCATTTTACGTTGGGTGCAG
TATTAGAGGAGCAAGCAACAAACCAGATAGAAAATAATCATGTGATAGACGCTGCACCACCATTATTACA
AGAGGCATTTAATATTCAGGCGAGAACCTCTGCTGAAATGGCCTTCCATTTCGGGCTGAAATCATTAATA
TTTGGATTTTCTGCACAGTTAGATGAAAAAAAGCATACACCCATTGAGGATGGTAATAAACCAAAAAAGA
AGAGAAAGCTAGCAGTGTCAGTGACATTTGAAGATGTGGCTGTGCTCTTTACTCGGGACGAGTGGAAGAA
GCTGGATCTGTCTCAGAGAAGCCTGTACCGTGAGGTGATGCTGGAGAATTACAGCAACCTGGCCTCCATG
GCAGGATTCCTGTTTACCAAACCAAAGGTGATCTCCCTGTTGCAGCAAGGAGAGGATCCCTGGGGCTCCG
GAGAGGGCAGGGGAAGTCTTCTAACATGCGGGGACGTGGAGGAAAATCCCGGCCCCATGTCTAGACTGGA
CAAGAGCAAAGTCATAAACGGCGCTCTGGAATTACTCAATGGAGTCGGTATCGAAGGCCTGACGACAAGG
AAACTCGCTCAAAAGCTGGGAGTTGAGCAGCCTACCCTGTACTGGCACGTGAAGAACAAGCGGGCCCTGC
TCGATGCCCTGCCAATCGAGATGCTGGACAGGCATCATACCCACTTCTGCCCCCTGGAAGGCGAGTCATG
GCAAGACTTTCTGCGGAACAACGCCAAGTCATTCCGCTGTGCTCTCCTCTCACATCGCGACGGGGCTAAA
GTGCATCTCGGCACCCGCCCAACAGAGAAACAGTACGAAACCCTGGAAAATCAGCTCGCGTTCCTGTGTC
AGCAAGGCTTCTCCCTGGAGAACGCACTGTACGCTCTGTCCGCCGTGGGCCACTTTACACTGGGCTGCGT
ATTGGAGGAACAGGAGCATCAAGTAGCAAAAGAGGAAAGAGAGACACCTACCACCGATTCTATGCCCCCA
CTTCTGAGACAAGCAATTGAGCTGTTCGACCGGCAGGGAGCCGAACCTGCCTTCCTTTTCGGCCTGGAAC
TAATCATATGTGGCCTGGAGAAACAGCTAAAGTGCGAAAGCGGCGGGCCGGCCGACGCCCTTGACGATTT
TGACTTAGACATGCTCCCAGCCGATGCCCTTGACGACTTTGACCTTGATATGCTGCCTGCTGACGCTCTT
GACGATTTTGACCTTGACATGCTCCCCGGGGGAAGCGGAGAGGGCAGGGGAAGTCTTCTAACATGCGGGG
ACGTGGAGGAAAATCCCGGCCCCATGTCGCCGAAGCGCCGCACCCAGGCCGAGCGCGCGATGGAAACCCA
GGGCAAGCTGATCGCCGCCGCCCTGGGCGTCCTGCGCGAGAAGGGCTATGCCGGCTTCCGCATCGCCGAC
GTCCCGGGCGCCGCCGGCGTCAGCCGCGGCGCCCAGTCGCACCACTTCCCGACCAAGCTGGAACTGCTGC
TGGCCACCTTCGAGTGGCTGTACGAGCAGATCACCGAGCGCAGCCGCGCCCGCCTGGCCAAGCTGAAGCC
CGAGGACGACGTCATCCAGCAGATGCTGGACGACGCCGCCGAGTTCTTCCTGGACGACGACTTCTCGATC
TCGCTGGACCTGATCGTGGCCGCCGACCGCGACCCGGCGCTGCGCGAGGGCATCCAGCGCACCGTCGAGC
GCAACCGCTTCGTCGTCGAGGATATGTGGCTGGGCGTGCTGGTGTCGCGCGGCCTGAGCCGCGACGACGC
GGAGGACATCCTGTGGCTGATCTTCAACTCGGTCCGCGGCCTGGCGGTCCGCTCGCTGTGGCAGAAGGAC
AAGGAGCGCTTCGAGCGCGTCCGCAACTCGACCCTGGAAATCGCCCGCGAGCGCTACGCCAAGTTCAAGC
GCTGAACCCAGCTTTCTTGTACAAAGTGGTGATAATCGAATTCCGATAATCAACCTCTGGATTACAAAAT
TTGTGAAAGATTGACTGGTATTCTTAACTATGTTGCTCCTTTTACGCTATGTGGATACGCTGCTTTAATG
CCTTTGTATCATGCTATTGCTTCCCGTATGGCTTTCATTTTCTCCTCCTTGTATAAATCCTGGTTGCTGT
CTCTTTATGAGGAGTTGTGGCCCGTTGTCAGGCAACGTGGCGTGGTGTGCACTGTGTTTGCTGACGCAAC
CCCCACTGGTTGGGGCATTGCCACCACCTGTCAGCTCCTTTCCGGGACTTTCGCTTTCCCCCTCCCTATT
GCCACGGCGGAACTCATCGCCGCCTGCCTTGCCCGCTGCTGGACAGGGGCTCGGCTGTTGGGCACTGACA
ATTCCGTGGTGTTGTCGGGGAAGCTGACGTCCTTTCCATGGCTGCTCGCCTGTGTTGCCACCTGGATTCT
GCGCGGGACGTCCTTCTGCTACGTCCCTTCGGCCCTCAATCCAGCGGACCTTCCTTCCCGCGGCCTGCTG
CCGGCTCTGCGGCCTCTTCCGCGTCTTCGCCTTCGCCCTCAGACGAGTCGGATCTCCCTTTGGGCCGCCT
CCCCGCATCGGGAATTCCCGCGGTTCGAATTCTACCGGGTAGGGGAGGCGCTTTTCCCAAGGCAGTCTGG
AGCATGCGCTTTAGCAGCCCCGCTGGGCACTTGGCGCTACACAAGTGGCCTCTGGCCTCGCACACATTCC
ACATCCACCGGTAGGCGCCAACCGGCTCCGTTCTTTGGTGGCCCCTTCGCGCCACCTTCTACTCCTCCCC
TAGTCAGGAAGTTCCCCCCCGCCCCGCAGCTCGCGTCGTGCAGGACGTGACAAATGGAAGTAGCACGTCT
CACTAGTCTCGTGCAGATGGACAGCACCGCTGAGCAATGGAAGCGGGTAGGCCTTTGGGGCAGCGGCCAA
TAGCAGCTTTGCTCCTTCGCTTTCTGGGCTCAGAGGCTGGGAAGGGGTGGGTCCGGGGGCGGGCTCAGGG
GCGGGCTCAGGGGCGGGGCGGGCGCCCGAAGGTCCTCCGGAGGCCCGGCATTCTGCACGCTTCAAAAGCG
CACGTCTGCCGCGCTGTTCTCCTCTTCCTCATCTCCGGGCCTTTCGACCTCACGTGTTGACAATTAATCA
TCGGCATAGTATATCGGCATAGTATAATACGACAAGGTGAGGAACTAAACCATGGCCAAGCCTTTGTCTC
AAGAAGAATCCACCCTCATTGAAAGAGCAACGGCTACAATCAACAGCATCCCCATCTCTGAAGACTACAG
CGTCGCCAGCGCAGCTCTCTCTAGCGACGGCCGCATCTTCACTGGTGTCAATGTATATCATTTTACTGGG
GGACCTTGTGCAGAACTCGTGGTGCTGGGCACTGCTGCTGCTGCGGCAGCTGGCAACCTGACTTGTATCG
TCGCGATCGGAAATGAGAACAGGGGCATCTTGAGCCCCTGCGGACGGTGCCGACAGGTGCTTCTCGATCT
GCATCCTGGGATCAAAGCCATAGTGAAGGACAGTGATGGACAGCCGACGGCAGTTGGGATTCGTGAATTG
CTGCCCTCTGGTTATGTGTGGGAGGGCTAAGCACAATTCGAGCTCGGTACCTTTAAGACCAATGACTTAC
AAGGCAGCTGTAGATCTTAGCCACTTTTTAAAAGAAAAGGGGGGACTGGAAGGGCTAATTCACTCCCAAC
GAAGACAAGATCTGCTTTTTGCTTGTACTGGGTCTCTCTGGTTAGACCAGATCTGAGCCTGGGAGCTCTC
TGGCTAACTAGGGAACCCACTGCTTAAGCCTCAATAAAGCTTGCCTTGAGTGCTTCAAGTAGTGTGTGCC
CGTCTGTTGTGTGACTCTGGTAACTAGAGATCCCTCAGACCCTTTTAGTCAGTGTGGAAAATCTCTAGCA
GTAGTAGTTCATGTCATCTTATTATTCAGTATTTATAACTTGCAAAGAAATGAATATCAGAGAGTGAGAG
GAACTTGTTTATTGCAGCTTATAATGGTTACAAATAAAGCAATAGCATCACAAATTTCACAAATAAAGCA
TTTTTTTCACTGCATTCTAGTTGTGGTTTGTCCAAACTCATCAATGTATCTTATCATGTCTGGCTCTAGC
TATCCCGCCCCTAACTCCGCCCATCCCGCCCCTAACTCCGCCCAGTTCCGCCCATTCTCCGCCCCATGGC
TGACTAATTTTTTTTATTTATGCAGAGGCCGAGGCCGCCTCGGCCTCTGAGCTATTCCAGAAGTAGTGAG
GAGGCTTTTTTGGAGGCCTAGGGACGTACCCAATTCGCCCTATAGTGAGTCGTATTACGCGCGCTCACTG
GCCGTCGTTTTACAACGTCGTGACTGGGAAAACCCTGGCGTTACCCAACTTAATCGCCTTGCAGCACATC
CCCCTTTCGCCAGCTGGCGTAATAGCGAAGAGGCCCGCACCGATCGCCCTTCCCAACAGTTGCGCAGCCT
GAATGGCGAATGGG
[124 nt withheld, positions 7435-7558]
C
[91 nt withheld, positions 7560-7650]
A
[49 nt withheld, positions 7652-7700]
CCTTTGACGTTGGAGTCCACGTTCTTT
[37 nt withheld, positions 7728-7764]
ACCCTATCTCGGTCTATTCTTTTGATTTATAAGGGATTTTGCCGATTTCGGCCTATTGGTTAAAAAATGA
GCTGATTTAACAAAAATTTAACGCGAATTTTAACAAAATATTAACGCTTACAATTTAGGTGGCACTTTTC
GGGGAAATGTGCGCGGAACCCCTATTTGTTTATTTTTCTAAATACATTCAAATATGTATCCGCTCATGAG
ACAATAACCCTGATAAATGCTTCAATAATATTGAAAAAGGAAGAGTATGAGTATTCAACATTTCCGTGTC
GCCCTTATTCCCTTTTTTGCGGCATTTTGCCTTCCTGTTTTTGCTCACCCAGAAACGCTGGTGAAAGTAA
AAGATGCTGAAGATCAGTTGGGTGCACGAGTGGGTTACATCGAACTGGATCTCAACAGCGGTAAGATCCT
TGAGAGTTTTCGCCCCGAAGAACGTTTTCCAATGATGAGCACTTTTAAAGTTCTGCTATGTGGCGCGGTA
TTATCCCGTATTGACGCCGGGCAAGAGCAACTCGGTCGCCGCATACACTATTCTCAGAATGACTTGGTTG
AGTACTCACCAGTCACAGAAAAGCATCTTACGGATGGCATGACAGTAAGAGAATTATGCAGTGCTGCCAT
AACCATGAGTGATAACACTGCGGCCAACTTACTTCTGACAACGATCGGAGGACCGAAGGAGCTAACCGCT
TTTTTGCACAACATGGGGGATCATGTAACTCGCCTTGATCGTTGGGAACCGGAGCTGAATGAAGCCATAC
CAAACGACGAGCGTGACACCACGATGCCTGTAGCAATGGCAACAACGTTGCGCAAACTATTAACTGGCGA
ACTACTTACTCTAGCTTCCCGGCAACAATTAATAGACTGGATGGAGGCGGATAAAGTTGCAGGACCACTT
CTGCGCTCGGCCCTTCCGGCTGGCTGGTTTATTGCTGATAAATCTGGAGCCGGTGAGCGTGGGTCTCGCG
GTATCATTGCAGCACTGGGGCCAGATGGTAAGCCCTCCCGTATCGTAGTTATCTACACGACGGGGAGTCA
GGCAACTATGGATGAACGAAATAGACAGATCGCTGAGATAGGTGCCTCACTGATTAAGCATTGGTAACTG
TCAGACCAAGTTTACTCATATATACTTTAGATTGATTTAAAACTTCATTTTTAATTTAAAAGGATCTAGG
TGAAGATCCTTTTTGATAATCTCATGACCAAAATCCCTTAACGTGAGTTTTCGTTCCACTGAGCGTCAGA
CCCCGTAGAAAAGATCAAAGGATCTTCTTGAGATCCTTTTTTTCTGCGCGTAATCTGCTGCTTGCAAACA
AAAAAACCACCGCTACCAGCGGTGGTTTGTTTGCCGGATCAAGAGCTACCAACTCTTTTTCCGAAGGTAA
CTGGCTTCAGCAGAGCGCAGATACCAAATACTGTTCTTCTAGTGTAGCCGTAGTTAGGCCACCACTTCAA
GAACTCTGTAGCACCGCCTACATACCTCGCTCTGCTAATCCTGTTACCAGTGGCTGCTGCCAGTGGCGAT
AAGTCGTGTCTTACCGGGTTGGACTCAAGACGATAGTTACCGGATAAGGCGCAGCGGTCGGGCTGAACGG
GGGGTTCGTGCACACAGCCCAGCTTGGAGCGAACGACCTACACCGAACTGAGATACCTACAGCGTGAGCT
ATGAGAAAGCGCCACGCTTCCCGAAGAGAGAAAGGCGGACAGGTATCCGGTAAGCGGCAGGGTCGGAACA
GGAGAGCGCACGAGGGAGCTTCCAGGGGGAAACGCCTGGTATCTTTATAGTCCTGTCGGGTTTCGCCACC
TCTGACTTGAGCGTCGATTTTTGTGATGCTCGTCAGGGGGGCGGAGCCTATGGAAAAACGCCAGCAACGC
GGCCTTTTTACGGTTCCTGGCCTTTTGCTGGCCTTTTGCTCACATGTTCTTTCCTGCGTTATCCCCTGAT
TCTGTGGATAACCGTATTACCGCCTTTGAGTGAGCTGATACCGCTCGCCGCAGCCGAACGACCGAGCGCA
GCGAGTCAGTGAGCGAGGAAGCGGAAGAGCGCCCAATACGCAAACCGCCTCTCCCCGCGCGTTGGCCGAT
TCATTAATGCAGCTGGCACGACAGGTTTCCCGACTGGAAAGCGGGCAGTGAGCGCAACGCAATTAATGTG
AGTTAGCTCACTCATTAGGCACCCCAGGCTTTACACTTTATGCTTCCGGCTCGTATGTTGTGTGGAATTG
TGAGCGGATAACAATTTCACACAGGAAACAGCTATGACCATGATTACGCCAAGCGCGCAATTAACCCTCA
CTAAAGGGAACAAAAGCTGGAGCTGCAAGCTT
